Addgene plasmid #109828: pHH0103_NR2C1_Hormone-recep
Purpose: Protein expression and purification of NR2C1_Hormone-recep
Depositing lab: Sachdev Sidhu. Depositing organization: University of Toronto. Publication: Large-scale survey and database of high affinity ligands for peptide recognition modules. Teyra J, Kelil A, Jain S, Helmy M, Jajodia R, Hooda Y, Gu J, D'Cruz AA, Nicholson SE, Min J, Sudol M, Kim PM, Bader GD, Sidhu SS. Mol Syst Biol. 2020 Dec;16(12):e9310. doi: 10.15252/msb.20199310. PubMed 33438817.
Backbone
  Vector backbone: pHH0103
  Vector type: Bacterial Expression
Growth in bacteria
  Bacterial resistance: Ampicillin, 100 μg/mL
  Growth temperature: 37°C
  Growth strain: DH5alpha
  Copy number: Low Copy
Gene/Insert
  Gene/Insert name: NR2C1_Hormone-recep
  Species: H. sapiens (human)
  Entrez Gene: NR2C1 (a.k.a. TR2)
  Cloning method: Restriction Enzyme; 5′ cloning site Sfi1 (unknown if destroyed); 3′ cloning site Not1 (unknown if destroyed)
Terms and licenses: Academic/Nonprofit Terms; Industry Terms: Not Available to Industry
How to cite: pHH0103_NR2C1_Hormone-recep was a gift from Sachdev Sidhu (Addgene plasmid # 109828 ; http://n2t.net/addgene:109828 ; RRID:Addgene_109828)
