[The description below was written by a language model from this plasmid's Addgene catalogue record and pLannotate feature annotations shown in this document.]
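Description:
pHH0103_NR2C1_Hormone-recep is a 7,473-nt bacterial expression plasmid built on the pHH0103 backbone for producing and purifying the hormone-receptor (ligand-binding) domain of human NR2C1, the orphan nuclear receptor also known as TR2. It replicates in E. coli from a ColE1/pMB1-type origin and is selected with ampicillin through the β-lactamase gene and its native promoter. The catalogue lists it as low copy. The annotation shows a pBR322 bom region and a rop gene that appears as two fragments interrupted by an f1 phage origin, which could in principle allow single-stranded DNA production with helper phage.

The expression cassette is driven by the tac promoter followed by a lac operator. A lacI gene under the lacIq promoter on the same plasmid supplies repressor, so transcription is kept off until induced with IPTG. The open reading frame begins with a 6xHis tag, continues into Schistosoma japonicum glutathione S-transferase, and then into the NR2C1 fragment, which was cloned between SfiI and NotI sites. The product should therefore be an N-terminally His- and GST-tagged domain that can be purified by either metal-chelate or glutathione affinity. A bacteriophage fd terminator lies just downstream of the insert.

Beyond the terminator are fragments of M13 gene III, together with remnants of the tetracycline resistance gene and its promoter. These look like leftovers from a phagemid and pBR322 ancestry rather than functional parts of the design, though the record does not explain them. The plasmid belongs to a collection used in a large-scale survey of high-affinity ligands for peptide recognition modules, in which such purified domains would plausibly serve as binding targets.
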