Features (pLannotate 1.2.2; 21 found; start..end, strand, type, name):
      1..29      +  promoter       tac promoter: strong E. coli promoter; hybrid between the trp and lac UV5 promoters
     37..53      +  protein_bind   lac operator: The lac repressor binds to the lac operator to inhibit transcription in E. coli. This inhibition can be relieved by adding lactose or isopropyl-β-D-thiogalactopyranoside (IPTG). lac repressor encoded by lacI
    138..155     +  CDS            6xHis: 6xHis affinity tag
    171..824     +  CDS            GST26_SCHJA: Experimental evidence at protein level: Swiss-Prot protein existence level 1. GST isoenzymes appear to play a central role in the parasite detoxification system. Other functions are also suspected including a role in increasing the solubility of haematin in the parasite gut. From Schistosoma japonicum (Blood fluke).
    855..1652    +  CDS            NR2C1 (fragment): NR2C1_HUMAN - Also known as TR2. Experimental evidence at protein level: Swiss-Prot protein existence level 1. Orphan nuclear receptor. Binds the IR7 element in the promoter of its own gene in an autoregulatory negative feedback mechanism. Primarily repressor of a broad range of genes. Binds to hormone response elements (HREs) consisting of two 5'-AGGTCA-3' half site direct repeat consensus sequences. Together with NR2C2, forms the core of the DRED (direct repeat erythroid-definitive) complex that represses embryonic and fetal globin transcription. Also activator of OCT4 gene expression. May b
   1668..1715    +  terminator     fd terminator (sequence withheld): central terminator from bacteriophage fd (Otsuka and Kunisawa, 1982)
   1720..1932    +  CDS            M13 gene III (fragment) (sequence partly withheld): pIII; III; minor coat protein
   1947..2417    +  CDS            M13 gene III (fragment) (sequence partly withheld): pIII; III; minor coat protein
   2439..2509    +  CDS            TcR (fragment): tetracycline efflux protein; tet; confers resistance to tetracycline
   2751..3131    -  CDS            YPB1_ECOLX: Protein predicted: Swiss-Prot protein existence level 4. From Escherichia coli.
   3148..3299    +  CDS            rop (fragment): Rop protein, which maintains plasmids at low copy number; rop
   3335..3763    -  rep_origin     f1 ori (sequence partly withheld): f1 bacteriophage origin of replication; arrow indicates direction of (+) strand synthesis
   3772..3811    +  CDS            rop (fragment): Rop protein, which maintains plasmids at low copy number; rop
   3913..4053    +  misc_feature   bom: basis of mobility region from pBR322
   4239..4826    -  rep_origin     ori: high-copy-number ColE1/pMB1/pBR322/pUC origin of replication
   4997..5857    -  CDS            AmpR: β-lactamase; bla; confers resistance to ampicillin, carbenicillin, and related antibiotics
   5858..5962    -  promoter       AmpR promoter: bla
   6071..6148    +  promoter       lacIq promoter: lacI (mutant); In the lacIq allele, a single base change in the promoter boosts expression of the lacI gene about 10-fold.
   6149..7231    +  CDS            lacI: lac repressor; lacI; The lac repressor binds to the lac operator to inhibit transcription in E. coli. This inhibition can be relieved by adding lactose or isopropyl-β-D-thiogalactopyranoside (IPTG).
   7244..7265    +  protein_bind   CAP binding site: CAP binding activates transcription in the presence of cAMP. E. coli catabolite activator protein
   7284..7301    +  promoter       tet promoter (fragment): E. coli promoter for tetracycline efflux protein gene
>Addgene plasmid #109828 | pHH0103_NR2C1_Hormone-recep | addgene full sequence | sequence record 213875 | Addgene NGS Result
TTGACAATTAATCATCGGCTCGTATAATGTGTGGAATTGTGAGCGGATAACAATTTCACACAGGAAACAG
CCAGTCCGTTTAGGTGTTTTCACGAGCACTTCACCAACAAGGACCATAGATTATGAAAATCGAAGAACAC
CATCACCATCACCATTCCAGCGGTAAGCTTATGTCCCCTATACTAGGTTATTGGAAAATTAAGGGCCTTG
TGCAACCCACTCGACTTCTTTTGGAATATCTTGAAGAAAAATATGAAGAGCATTTGTATGAGCGCGATGA
AGGTGATAAATGGCGAAACAAAAAGTTTGAATTGGGTTTGGAGTTTCCCAATCTTCCTTATTATATTGAT
GGTGATGTTAAATTAACACAGTCTATGGCCATCATACGTTATATAGCTGACAAGCACAACATGTTGGGTG
GTTGTCCAAAAGAGCGTGCAGAGATTTCAATGCTTGAAGGAGCGGTTTTGGATATTAGATACGGTGTTTC
GAGAATTGCATATAGTAAAGACTTTGAAACTCTCAAAGTTGATTTTCTTAGCAAGCTACCTGAAATGCTG
AAAATGTTCGAAGATCGTTTATGTCATAAAACATATTTAAATGGTGATCATGTAACCCATCCTGACTTCA
TGTTGTATGACGCTCTTGATGTTGTTTTATACATGGACCCAATGTGCCTGGATGCGTTCCCAAAATTAGT
TTGTTTTAAAAAACGTATTGAAGCTATCCCACAAATTGATAAGTACTTGAAATCCAGCAAGTATATAGCA
TGGCCTTTGCAGGGCTGGCAAGCCACGTTTGGTGGTGGCGACCATCCTCCAAAATCGGATCTGGAAGTTC
TGTTCCAGGGGCCCCTGTCCAGCGGTCTGGTTCCGCGTGGTTCCGGTACCGCGGCCCAGCCGGCCGGCGA
CTCCTCCATTAACTACACTGAAAAAGAAGGCCCACTGCTGAGCGATTCTCATGTTGCGTTTCGTCTGACC
ATGCCGAGCCCGATGCCGGAATACCTGAACGTACATTATATTGGTGAATCCGCGAGCCGTCTGCTGTTCC
TGTCTATGCACTGGGCTCTGAGCATTCCGTCTTTTCAGGCACTGGGCCAGGAGAACTCTATTAGCCTGGT
TAAAGCGTACTGGAATGAACTGTTCACCCTGGGTCTGGCACAGTGTTGGCAGGTGATGAACGTTGCGACC
ATTCTGGCTACCTTCGTTAACTGTCTGCACAACTCCCTGCAGCAAGACAAGATGAGCACTGAACGTCGTA
AACTGCTGATGGAACACATCTTCAAACTGCAGGAATTCTGCAACTCCATGGTAAAACTGTGCATCGACGG
TTACGAATACGCCTACCTGAAAGCCATCGTGCTGTTCTCTCCGGATCACCCGTCCCTGGAGAACATGGAA
CAGATCGAGAAGTTCCAGGAAAAGGCTTACGTCGAATTCCAGGATTACATCACGAAAACTTATCCTGATG
ATACCTATCGTCTGTCCCGCCTGCTGCTGCGCCTGCCGGCTCTGCGTCTGATGAACGCAACCATCACCGA
AGAGCTGTTTTTCAAAGGTCTGATCGGTAATATCCGCATCGACTCTGTGATCCCGCACATCCTGAAAATG
GAACCAGCGGACTATAACTCTCAAATTATCGGCCACTCTATCGCGGCCGCATA
[142 nt withheld, positions 1664-1805]
C
[98 nt withheld, positions 1807-1904]
AGTTTGTACTGGTGACGAAACTCAGTGTCTAGCTAGAGTGGC
[149 nt withheld, positions 1947-2095]
T
[41 nt withheld, positions 2097-2137]
T
[62 nt withheld, positions 2139-2200]
A
[35 nt withheld, positions 2202-2236]
CCTCCCTCAATCGGTTGAATGTCGCCCTTTTGTCTTTGGCGCTGGTAAACCATATGAA
[86 nt withheld, positions 2295-2380]
T
[54 nt withheld, positions 2382-2435]
CTAGCGCCGCCCTATACCTTGTCTGCCTCCCCGCGTTGCGTCGCGGTGCATGGAGCCGGGCCACCTCGAC
CTGAATGGAAGCCGGCGGCACCTCGCTAACGGATTCACCACTCCAAGAATTGGAGCCAATCAATTCTTGC
GGAGAACTGTGAATGCGCAAACCAACCCTTGGCAGAACATATCCATCGCGTCCGCCATCTCCAGCAGCCG
CACGCGGCGCATCTCGGGCAGCGTTGGGTCCTGGCCACGGGTGCGCATGATCGTGCTCCTGTCGTTGAGG
ACCCGGCTAGGCTGGCGGGGTTGCCTTACTGGTTAGCAGAATGAATCACCGATACGCGAGCGAACGTGAA
GCGACTGCTGCTGCAAAACGTCTGCGACCTGAGCAACAACATGAATGGTCTTCGGTTTCCGTGTTTCGTA
AAGTCTGGAAACGCGGAAGTCAGCGCCCTGCACCATTATGTTCCGGATCTGCATCGCAGGATGCTGCTGG
CTACCCTGTGGAACACCTACATCTGTATTAACGAAGCGCTGGCATTGACCCTGAGTGATTTTTCTCTGGT
CCCGCCGCATCCATACCGCCAGTTGTTTACCCTCACAACGTTCCAGTAACCGGGCATGTTCATCATCAGT
AACCCGTATCGTGAGCATCCTCTCTCGTTTCATCGGTATCATTACCCCCATGAACAGAAATCCCCCTTAC
ACGGAGGCATCAGTGACCAAACAGGAAAAAACCGCCCTTAACATGGCCCGCTTTATCAGAAGCCAGACAT
TAACGCTTCTGGAGAAACTCAACGAGCTGGACGCGGATGAACAGGCAGACATCTGTGAATCGCTTCACGA
CCACGCTGATGAGCTTTACCGCAGGATCCGCGAAATTGTAAGCGTTAATATTTTGTTAAAATTCGCGTTA
AATTTTTGTTAAATCAGCTCATTTTTTAACCAATAGGCCGAAATCGGCAAAATCCCTTATAAATCAAAAG
AATAGACCGAGATAGGGT
[37 nt withheld, positions 3434-3470]
AAAGAACGTGGACTCCAACGTCAAAGG
[49 nt withheld, positions 3498-3546]
T
[91 nt withheld, positions 3548-3638]
G
[124 nt withheld, positions 3640-3763]
CGCGGATCCTGCCTCGCGCGTTTCGGTGATGACGGTGAAAACCTCTGACACATGCAGCTCCCGGAGACGG
TCACAGCTTGTCTGTAAGCGGATGCCGGGAGCAGACAAGCCCGTCAGGGCGCGTCAGCGGGTGTTGGCGG
GTGTCGGGGCGCAGCCATGACCCAGTCACGTAGCGATAGCGGAGTGTATACTGGCTTAACTATGCGGCAT
CAGAGCAGATTGTACTGAGAGTGCACCATATGCGGTGTGAAATACCGCACAGATGCGTAAGGAGAAAATA
CCGCATCAGGCGCTCTTCCGCTTCCTCGCTCACTGACTCGCTGCGCTCGGTCGTTCGGCTGCGGCGAGCG
GTATCAGCTCACTCAAAGGCGGTAATACGGTTATCCACAGAATCAGGGGATAACGCAGGAAAGAACATGT
GAGCAAAAGGCCAGCAAAAGGCCAGGAACCGTAAAAAGGCCGCGTTGCTGGCGTTTTTCCATAGGCTCCG
CCCCCCTGACGAGCATCACAAAAATCGACGCTCAAGTCAGAGGTGGCGAAACCCGACAGGACTATAAAGA
TACCAGGGTTTCCCCCTGGAAGCTCCCTCGTGCGCTCTCCTGTTCCGACCCTGCCGCTTACCGGATACCT
GTCCGCCTTTCTCCCTTCGGGAAGCGTGGCGCTTTCTCATAGCTCACGCTGTAGGTATCTCAGTTCGGTG
TAGGTCGTTCGCTCCAAGCTGGGCTGTGTGCACGAACCCCCCGTTCAGCCCGACCGCTGCGCCTTATCCG
GTAACTATCGTCTTGAGTCCAACCCGGTAAGACACGACTTATCGCCACTGGCAGCAGCCACTGGTAACAG
GATTAGCAGAGCGAGGTATGTAGGCGGTGCTACAGAGTTCTTGAAGTGGTGGCCTAACTACGGCTACACT
AGAAGGACAGTATTTGGTATCTGCGCTCTGCTGAAGCCAGTTACCTTCGGAAAAAGAGTTGGTAGCTCTT
GATCCGGCAAACAAACCACCGCTGGTAGCGGTGGTTTTTTTGTTTGCAAGCAGCAGATTACGCGCAGAAA
AAAAGGATCTCAAGAAGATCCTTTGATCTTTTCTACGGGGTCTGACGCTCAGTGGAACGAAAACTCACGT
TAAGGGATTTTGGTCATGAGATTATCAAAAAGGATCTTCACCTAGATCCTTTTAAATTAAAAATGAAGTT
TTAAATCAATCTAAAGTATATATGAGTAAACTTGGTCTGACAGTTACCAATGCTTAATCAGTGAGGCACC
TATCTCAGCGATCTGTCTATTTCGTTCATCCATAGTTGCCTGACTCCCCGTCGTGTAGATAACTACGATA
CGGGAGGGCTTACCATCTGGCCCCAGTGCTGCAATGATACCGCGAGACCCACGCTCACCGGCTCCAGATT
TATCAGCAATAAACCAGCCAGCCGGAAGGGCCGAGCGCAGAAGTGGTCCTGCAACTTTATCCGCCTCCAT
CCAGTCTATTAATTGTTGCCGGGAAGCTAGAGTAAGTAGTTCGCCAGTTAATAGTTTGCGCAACGTTGTT
GCCATTGCTGCAGGCATCGTGGTGTCACGCTCGTCGTTTGGTATGGCTTCATTCAGCTCCGGTTCCCAAC
GATCAAGGCGAGTTACATGATCCCCCATGTTGTGCAAAAAAGCGGTTAGCTCCTTCGGTCCTCCGATCGT
TGTCAGAAGTAAGTTGGCCGCAGTGTTATCACTCATGGTTATGGCAGCACTGCATAATTCTCTTACTGTC
ATGCCATCCGTAAGATGCTTTTCTGTGACTGGTGAGTACTCAACCAAGTCATTCTGAGAATAGTGTATGC
GGCGACCGAGTTGCTCTTGCCCGGCGTCAACACGGGATAATACCGCGCCACATAGCAGAACTTTAAAAGT
GCTCATCATTGGAAAACGTTCTTCGGGGCGAAAACTCTCAAGGATCTTACCGCTGTTGAGATCCAGTTCG
ATGTAACCCACTCGTGCACCCAACTGATCTTCAGCATCTTTTACTTTCACCAGCGTTTCTGGGTGAGCAA
AAACAGGAAGGCAAAATGCCGCAAAAAAGGGAATAAGGGCGACACGGAAATGTTGAATACTCATACTCTT
CCTTTTTCAATATTATTGAAGCATTTATCAGGGTTATTGTCTCATGAGCGGATACATATTTGAATGTATT
TAGAAAAATAAACAAATAGGGGTTCCGCGCACATTTCCCCGAAAAGTGCCACCTGACGTCTAAGAAACCA
TTATTATCATGACATTAACCTATAAAAATAGGCGTATCACGAGGCCCTTTCGTCTTCAAGAATTCCCGAC
ACCATCGAATGGTGCAAAACCTTTCGCGGTATGGCATGATAGCGCCCGGAAGAGAGTCAATTCAGGGTGG
TGAATGTGAAACCAGTAACGTTATACGATGTCGCAGAGTATGCCGGTGTCTCTTATCAGACCGTTTCCCG
CGTGGTGAACCAGGCCAGCCACGTTTCTGCGAAAACGCGGGAAAAAGTGGAAGCGGCGATGGCGGAGCTG
AATTACATTCCCAACCGCGTGGCACAACAACTGGCGGGCAAACAGTCGTTGCTGATTGGCGTTGCCACCT
CCAGTCTGGCCCTGCACGCGCCGTCGCAAATTGTCGCGGCGATTAAATCTCGCGCCGATCAACTGGGTGC
CAGCGTGGTGGTGTCGATGGTAGAACGAAGCGGCGTCGAAGCCTGTAAAGCGGCGGTGCACAATCTTCTC
GCGCAACGCGTCAGTGGGCTGATCATTAACTATCCGCTGGATGACCAGGATGCCATTGCTGTGGAAGCTG
CCTGCACTAATGTTCCGGCGTTATTTCTTGATGTCTCTGACCAGACACCCATCAACAGTATTATTTTCTC
CCATGAAGACGGTACGCGACTGGGCGTGGAGCATCTGGTCGCATTGGGTCACCAGCAAATCGCGCTGTTA
GCGGGCCCATTAAGTTCTGTCTCGGCGCGTCTGCGTCTGGCTGGCTGGCATAAATATCTCACTCGCAATC
AAATTCAGCCGATAGCGGAACGGGAAGGCGACTGGAGTGCCATGTCCGGTTTTCAACAAACCATGCAAAT
GCTGAATGAGGGCATCGTTCCCACTGCGATGCTGGTTGCCAACGATCAGATGGCGCTGGGCGCAATGCGC
GCCATTACCGAGTCCGGGCTGCGCGTTGGTGCGGATATCTCGGTAGTGGGATACGACGATACCGAAGACA
GCTCATGTTATATCCCGCCGTTAACCACCATCAAACAGGATTTTCGCCTGCTGGGGCAAACCAGCGTGGA
CCGCTTGCTGCAACTCTCTCAGGGCCAGGCGGTGAAGGGCAATCAGCTGTTGCCCGTCTCACTGGTGAAA
AGAAAAACCACCCTGGCGCCCAATACGCAAACCGCCTCTCCCCGCGCGTTGGCCGATTCATTAATGCAGC
TGGCACGACAGGTTTCCCGACTGGAAAGCGGGCAGTGAGCGCAACGCAATTAATGTAAGTTAGCTCACTC
ATTAGGCACAATTCTCATGTTTGACAGCTTATCATCGACTGCACGGTGCACCAATGCTTCTGGCGTCAGG
CAGCCATCGGAAGCTGTGGTATGGCTGTGCAGGTCGTAAATCACTGCATAATTCGTGTCGCTCAAGGCGC
ACTCCCGTTCTGGATAATGTTTTTTGCGCCGACATCATAACGGTTCTGGCAAATATTCTGAAATGAGCTG
