>Addgene plasmid #109828 | pHH0103_NR2C1_Hormone-recep | depositor partial sequence | sequence record 206780 | pHH0103_NR2C1_Hormone-recep sequence 768 bps
GGCCCAGCCGGCCGGCGACTCCTCCATTAACTACACTGAAAAAGAAGGCCCACTGCTGAGCGATTCTCAT
GTTGCGTTTCGTCTGACCATGCCGAGCCCGATGCCGGAATACCTGAACGTACATTATATTGGTGAATCCG
CGAGCCGTCTGCTGTTCCTGTCTATGCACTGGGCTCTGAGCATTCCGTCTTTTCAGGCACTGGGCCAGGA
GAACTCTATTAGCCTGGTTAAAGCGTACTGGAATGAACTGTTCACCCTGGGTCTGGCACAGTGTTGGCAG
GTGATGAACGTTGCGACCATTCTGGCTACCTTCGTTAACTGTCTGCACAACTCCCTGCAGCAAGACAAGA
TGAGCACTGAACGTCGTAAACTGCTGATGGAACACATCTTCAAACTGCAGGAATTCTGCAACTCCATGGT
AAAACTGTGCATCGACGGTTACGAATACGCCTACCTGAAAGCCATCGTGCTGTTCTCTCCGGATCACCCG
TCCCTGGAGAACATGGAACAGATCGAGAAGTTCCAGGAAAAGGCTTACGTCGAATTCCAGGATTACATCA
CGAAAACTTATCCTGATGATACCTATCGTCTGTCCCGCCTGCTGCTGCGCCTGCCGGCTCTGCGTCTGAT
GAACGCAACCATCACCGAAGAGCTGTTTTTCAAAGGTCTGATCGGTAATATCCGCATCGACTCTGTGATC
CCGCACATCCTGAAAATGGAACCAGCGGACTATAACTCTCAAATTATCGGCCACTCTATCGCGGCCGC
